Addgene plasmid #171117: pAAV gfaABC1D 2xLyn-ERex-Venus-bPAC(F198Y)
Purpose: Astrocyte expression of PACmn, a photoactivatable adenylyl cyclase derived from bPAC, membrane-anchored, no/reduced dark activity
Depositing lab: Thomas Oertner. Depositing organization: Universitaetsklinikum Hamburg-Eppendorf. Publication: PACmn for improved optogenetic control of intracellular cAMP. Yang S, Constantin OM, Sachidanandan D, Hofmann H, Kunz TC, Kozjak-Pavlovic V, Oertner TG, Nagel G, Kittel RJ, Gee CE, Gao S. BMC Biol. 2021 Oct 18;19(1):227. doi: 10.1186/s12915-021-01151-9. PubMed 34663304.
Backbone
  Vector backbone: pAAV
  Backbone manufacturer: Stratagene
  Backbone size w/o insert (bp): 5055
  Total vector size (bp): 6941
  Vector type: Mammalian Expression, AAV
Growth in bacteria
  Bacterial resistance: Ampicillin, 100 μg/mL
  Growth temperature: 37°C
  Growth strain: NEB Stable
  Copy number: High Copy
Gene/Insert
  Gene/Insert name: 2xLyn-ERex-Venus-bPAC(F198Y) (alt name: PACmn)
  Species: Synthetic; Beggiatoa
  Insert size (bp): 1885
  Promoter: gfaABC1D
  Tag / fusion protein: Venus
  Cloning method: Restriction Enzyme; 5′ cloning site EcoRI (not destroyed); 3′ cloning site HindIII (not destroyed)
  Sequencing primers: 5′ GTTGATTATCGATAAGCTTA; 3′ GTAATCCAGAGGTTGATTATCG
Terms and licenses: Academic/Nonprofit Terms; Industry Terms: Not Available to Industry
Depositor comments: Insert was assembled in the lab of Georg Nagel, the promotor is from Baljit Khakh Addgene ID #52925
How to cite: pAAV gfaABC1D 2xLyn-ERex-Venus-bPAC(F198Y) was a gift from Thomas Oertner (Addgene plasmid # 171117 ; http://n2t.net/addgene:171117 ; RRID:Addgene_171117)
