[The description below was written by a language model from this plasmid's Addgene catalogue record and pLannotate feature annotations shown in this document.]
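Description:
pAAV gfaABC1D 2xLyn-ERex-Venus-bPAC(F198Y) is an AAV transfer plasmid of about 6.9 kb, built on the Stratagene pAAV backbone, for expressing the optogenetic tool PACmn in astrocytes. It is propagated in bacteria through a high-copy ColE1/pUC-type origin with ampicillin selection (AmpR and its bla promoter), and it also carries an f1 phage origin. The expression cassette lies between AAV2 inverted terminal repeats, which allow it to be packaged into recombinant AAV particles. The automated annotation finds one complete ITR and only short fragments of the other, which may reflect how difficult these repeats are to sequence and annotate rather than a real truncation.

The roughly 1.9 kb payload, cloned between EcoRI and HindIII sites, is a synthetic fusion protein. By its name, it consists of two Lyn-derived membrane-anchoring motifs, an ER export signal, the yellow fluorescent protein Venus, and the photoactivatable adenylyl cyclase bPAC from Beggiatoa carrying the F198Y substitution. According to the record, this gives a membrane-anchored cyclase with little or no activity in the dark, so that cAMP production is controlled by light, while Venus shows expression and localisation. Transcription is driven by gfaABC1D, a compact GFAP-derived promoter that gives astrocyte specificity. A chimeric β-globin/immunoglobulin intron sits upstream of the coding sequence, and a WPRE and the human growth hormone polyadenylation signal lie downstream to enhance transcript processing and expression. The feature table annotates only Venus within the insert; it does not call the promoter, the Lyn and ER export elements, or bPAC, which are known from the catalogue fields. The construct is intended for optogenetic control of intracellular cAMP in astrocytes, by transfection or AAV delivery.
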