Features (pLannotate 1.2.2; 15 found; start..end, strand, type, name):
    607..739     -  intron         chimeric intron: chimera between introns from human β-globin and immunoglobulin heavy chain genes
   1579..1606    -  repeat_region  AAV2 ITR (fragment): inverted terminal repeat of adeno-associated virus serotype 2 inverted
   1635..1662    -  repeat_region  AAV2 ITR (fragment): inverted terminal repeat of adeno-associated virus serotype 2 inverted
   1735..2323    -  rep_origin     ori: high-copy-number ColE1/pMB1/pBR322/pUC origin of replication
   2494..3354    -  CDS            AmpR: β-lactamase; bla; confers resistance to ampicillin, carbenicillin, and related antibiotics
   3355..3459    -  promoter       AmpR promoter: bla
   3554..3589    +  CDS            rop (fragment): Rop protein, which maintains plasmids at low copy number; rop
   3691..3740    +  misc_feature   bom (fragment): basis of mobility region from pBR322
   3741..4196    -  rep_origin     f1 ori (sequence partly withheld): f1 bacteriophage origin of replication; arrow indicates direction of (+) strand synthesis
   4215..4266    +  misc_feature   bom (fragment): basis of mobility region from pBR322
   4271..4411    -  repeat_region  AAV2 ITR: inverted terminal repeat of adeno-associated virus serotype 2 inverted
   4451..4927    -  polyA_signal   hGH poly(A) signal: human growth hormone polyadenylation signal
   4993..5013    -  misc_feature   MCS (fragment): pBluescript multiple cloning site
   5014..5602    -  misc_feature   WPRE: woodchuck hepatitis virus posttranscriptional regulatory element
   6681..456     -  CDS            Venus (across the origin): Venus is a basic (constitutively fluorescent) yellow fluorescent protein published in 2002, derived from Aequorea victoria. It is reported to be a rapidly-maturing weak dimer with moderate acid sensitivity.
>Addgene plasmid #171117 | pAAV gfaABC1D 2xLyn-ERex-Venus-bPAC(F198Y) | addgene full sequence | sequence record 338416 | Addgene NGS Result
GATATAGACGTTGTGGCTGTTGTAGTTGTACTCCAGCTTGTGCCCCAGGATGTTGCCGTCCTCCTTGAAG
TCGATGCCCTTCAGCTCGATGCGGTTCACCAGGGTGTCGCCCTCGAACTTCACCTCGGCGCGGGTCTTGT
AGTTGCCGTCGTCCTTGAAGAAGATGGTGCGCTCCTGGACGTAGCCTTCGGGCATGGCGGACTTGAAGAA
GTCGTGCTGCTTCATGTGGTCGGGGTAGCGGGCGAAGCACTGCAGGCCGTAGCCCAGGGTGGTCACGAGG
GTGGGCCAGGGCACGGGCAGCTTGCCGGTGGTGCAGATCAGCTTCAGGGTCAGCTTGCCGTAGGTGGCAT
CGCCCTCGCCCTCGCCGGACACGCTGAACTTGTGGCCGTTTACGTCGCCGTCCAGCTCGACCAGGATGGG
CACCACCCCGGTGAACAGCTCCTCGCCCTTGCTCACAGATCTGGCAACTTCATTTTCATAGCAGAACGAA
TCCTTTCCCTTGCTCTTAATGCAACCACTTCCTGACAGGCTGTCCTTACCTTTCGATTTGATACATCCCA
TGGTGGCGGCCGCGAATTCAGCTGTAATTGAACTGGGAGTGGACACCTGTGGAGAGAAAGGCAAAGTGGA
TGTCAGTAAGACCAATAGGTGCCTATCAGAAACGCAAGAGTCTTCTCTGTCTCGACAAGCCCAGTTTCTA
TTGGTCTCCTTAAACCTGTCTTGTAACCTTGATACTTACCTGCCCAGTGCCTCACGACCAACTTCTGCAG
CTTAAGTTCGAGACTGTTGTGTCAGAAGCACTGACTGCGTTAGCAATTTAACTGTGATAAACTACCGCAA
TAAAGCTTGCGAGCAGCGGAGGTGATGCGTCTCCTCTCCAACCTGCTCTGGCTCTGCTCGCTCCTGGGAT
GCGAGGGCTTTATGAAGGAGTGGGCTAGACTGGCGATGCCCGGGTGCCCCTGGCAACACCCCCTGGCATA
GCCTGAGGGGGTGGGGTTGGGCCGCAGCCCAGCTATGGGGAGAGCTCTCCCCTCACCCATTTGTGTCCTT
GGACTTCTGGGAAGCAGACAGCCCTCCTCTCCCCCCCTGCCACCCACTGTCCATGCCTGGGCATCCCCTG
ATCCCCTTTCCTGGGCACAGGCTGAATAGAGCCTTGTTCTCCACCGCCGGTGGCGCCACACAGCAAGGGC
AGCCCCTAGGGGGCTGTGCTGCTTTTATCCCAAGATGCCAGGCTGTCAGGCTGGGGTGCAATGCAAGCCC
CCTGCTCAATGGGCTTCTCGGAAGGCATTTGAGGGGGGCTGGGGTGCGGCGGGAAGCAGGCACTGTGCCC
ACCCCGAACATTGTGTCTGTGCCAAGGTGAGTCATTCACTGGGCATGAAGAGGAGGCCCTGGGGGGCGGC
CAGCCCAATGCTGCCAGGTCTGCTTGCAGACAAGGCCTGGCTGTCTGCCTCCTCCCCAGCTCACAGAGCC
AGCTCAGGCCCCCGAGCCTCTGTCAGAGCAGCGTCCCCTACTCCACACCAGGATATGTTACGCGTGCGGC
CGCAGGAACCCCTAGTGATGGAGTTGGCCACTCCCTCTCTGCGCGCTCGCTCGCTCACTGAGGCCGGGCG
ACCAAAGGTCGCCCGACGCCCGGGCGGCCTCAGTGAGCGAGCGAGCGCGCAGCTGCCTGCAGGACATGTG
AGCAAAAGGCCAGCAAAAGGCCAGGAACCGTAAAAAGGCCGCGTTGCTGGCGTTTTTCCATAGGCTCCGC
CCCCCTGACGAGCATCACAAAAATCGACGCTCAAGTCAGAGGTGGCGAAACCCGACAGGACTATAAAGAT
ACCAGGCGTTTCCCCCTGGAAGCTCCCTCGTGCGCTCTCCTGTTCCGACCCTGCCGCTTACCGGATACCT
GTCCGCCTTTCTCCCTTCGGGAAGCGTGGCGCTTTCTCATAGCTCACGCTGTAGGTATCTCAGTTCGGTG
TAGGTCGTTCGCTCCAAGCTGGGCTGTGTGCACGAACCCCCCGTTCAGCCCGACCGCTGCGCCTTATCCG
GTAACTATCGTCTTGAGTCCAACCCGGTAAGACACGACTTATCGCCACTGGCAGCAGCCACTGGTAACAG
GATTAGCAGAGCGAGGTATGTAGGCGGTGCTACAGAGTTCTTGAAGTGGTGGCCTAACTACGGCTACACT
AGAAGAACAGTATTTGGTATCTGCGCTCTGCTGAAGCCAGTTACCTTCGGAAAAAGAGTTGGTAGCTCTT
GATCCGGCAAACAAACCACCGCTGGTAGCGGTGGTTTTTTTGTTTGCAAGCAGCAGATTACGCGCAGAAA
AAAAGGATCTCAAGAAGATCCTTTGATCTTTTCTACGGGGTCTGACGCTCAGTGGAACGAAAACTCACGT
TAAGGGATTTTGGTCATGAGATTATCAAAAAGGATCTTCACCTAGATCCTTTTAAATTAAAAATGAAGTT
TTAAATCAATCTAAAGTATATATGAGTAAACTTGGTCTGACAGTTACCAATGCTTAATCAGTGAGGCACC
TATCTCAGCGATCTGTCTATTTCGTTCATCCATAGTTGCCTGACTCCCCGTCGTGTAGATAACTACGATA
CGGGAGGGCTTACCATCTGGCCCCAGTGCTGCAATGATACCGCGAGACCCACGCTCACCGGCTCCAGATT
TATCAGCAATAAACCAGCCAGCCGGAAGGGCCGAGCGCAGAAGTGGTCCTGCAACTTTATCCGCCTCCAT
CCAGTCTATTAATTGTTGCCGGGAAGCTAGAGTAAGTAGTTCGCCAGTTAATAGTTTGCGCAACGTTGTT
GCCATTGCTACAGGCATCGTGGTGTCACGCTCGTCGTTTGGTATGGCTTCATTCAGCTCCGGTTCCCAAC
GATCAAGGCGAGTTACATGATCCCCCATGTTGTGCAAAAAAGCGGTTAGCTCCTTCGGTCCTCCGATCGT
TGTCAGAAGTAAGTTGGCCGCAGTGTTATCACTCATGGTTATGGCAGCACTGCATAATTCTCTTACTGTC
ATGCCATCCGTAAGATGCTTTTCTGTGACTGGTGAGTACTCAACCAAGTCATTCTGAGAATAGTGTATGC
GGCGACCGAGTTGCTCTTGCCCGGCGTCAATACGGGATAATACCGCGCCACATAGCAGAACTTTAAAAGT
GCTCATCATTGGAAAACGTTCTTCGGGGCGAAAACTCTCAAGGATCTTACCGCTGTTGAGATCCAGTTCG
ATGTAACCCACTCGTGCACCCAACTGATCTTCAGCATCTTTTACTTTCACCAGCGTTTCTGGGTGAGCAA
AAACAGGAAGGCAAAATGCCGCAAAAAAGGGAATAAGGGCGACACGGAAATGTTGAATACTCATACTCTT
CCTTTTTCAATATTATTGAAGCATTTATCAGGGTTATTGTCTCATGAGCGGATACATATTTGAATGTATT
TAGAAAAATAAACAAATAGGGGTTCCGCGCACATTTCCCCGAAAAGTGCCACCTGACGTCTAAGAAACCA
TTATTATCATGACATTAACCTATAAAAATAGGCGTATCACGAGGCCCTTTCGTCTCGCGCGTTTCGGTGA
TGACGGTGAAAACCTCTGACACATGCAGCTCCCGGAGACGGTCACAGCTTGTCTGTAAGCGGATGCCGGG
AGCAGACAAGCCCGTCAGGGCGCGTCAGCGGGTGTTGGCGGGTGTCGGGGCTGGCTTAACTATGCGGCAT
CAGAGCAGATTGTACTGAGAGTGCACCATAAAATTGTAAACGTTAATATTTTGTTAAAATTCGCGTTAAA
TTTTTGTTAAATCAGCTCATTTTTTAACCAATAGACCGAAATCGGCAAAATCCCTTATAAATCAAAAGAA
TAGCCCGAGATAGAGT
[37 nt withheld, positions 3867-3903]
AAAGAACGTGGACTCCAACGTCAAAGG
[141 nt withheld, positions 3931-4071]
G
[46 nt withheld, positions 4073-4118]
A
[95 nt withheld, positions 4120-4214]
TATGCGGTGTGAAATACCGCACAGATGCGTAAGGAGAAAATACCGCATCAGGCGCCCCTGCAGGCAGCTG
CGCGCTCGCTCGCTCACTGAGGCCGCCCGGGCAAAGCCCGGGCGTCGGGCGACCTTTGGTCGCCCGGCCT
CAGTGAGCGAGCGAGCGCGCAGAGAGGGAGTGGCCAACTCCATCACTAGGGGTTCCTGCGGCCGCTCGGT
CCGCACGTGGTTACCTACAAAATCAGAAGGACAGGGAAGGGAGCAGTGGTTCACGCCTGTAATCCCAGCA
ATTTGGGAGGCCAAGGTGGGTAGATCACCTGAGATTAGGAGTTGGAGACCAGCCTGGCCAATATGGTGAA
ACCCCGTCTCTACCAAAAAAACAAAAATTAGCTGAGCCTGGTCATGCATGCCTGGAATCCCAACAACTCG
GGAGGCTGAGGCAGGAGAATCGCTTGAACCCAGGAGGCGGAGATTGCAGTGAGCCAAGATTGTGCCACTG
CACTCCAGCTTGGTTCCCAATAGACCCCGCAGGCCCTACAGGTTGTCTTCCCAACTTGCCCCTTGCTCCA
TACCACCCCCCTCCACCCCATAATATTATAGAAGGACACCTAGTCAGACAAAATGATGCAACTTAATTTT
ATTAGGACAAGGCTGGTGGGCACTGGAGTGGCAACTTCCAGGGCCAGGAGAGGCACTGGGGAGGGGTCAC
AGGGATGCCACCCGTAGATCATCTCTAGACTCGAGGTCGAGGCCAGAGAGGCCATCGAATGGCGCGCCGC
GATCGCGTCTCGAGGTCGACGGTATCGATGCGGGGAGGCGGCCCAAAGGGAGATCCGACTCGTCTGAGGG
CGAAGGCGAAGACGCGGAAGAGGCCGCAGAGCCGGCAGCAGGCCGCGGGAAGGAAGGTCCGCTGGATTGA
GGGCCGAAGGGACGTAGCAGAAGGACGTCCCGCGCAGAATCCAGGTGGCAACACAGGCGAGCAGCCAAGG
AAAGGACGATGATTTCCCCGACAACACCACGGAATTGTCAGTGCCCAACAGCCGAGCCCCTGTCCAGCAG
CGGGCAAGGCAGGCGGCGATGAGTTCCGCCGTGGCAATAGGGAGGGGGAAAGCGAAAGTCCCGGAAAGGA
GCTGACAGGTGGTGGCAATGCCCCAACCAGTGGGGGTTGCGTCAGCAAACACAGTGCACACCACGCCACG
TTGCCTGACAACGGGCCACAACTCCTCATAAAGAGACAGCAACCAGGATTTATACAAGGAGGAGAAAATG
AAAGCCATACGGGAAGCAATAGCATGATACAAAGGCATTAAAGCAGCGTATCCACATAGCGTAAAAGGAG
CAACATAGTTAAGAATACCAGTCAATCTTTCACAAATTTTGTAATCCAGAGGTTGATTATCGATAAGCTT
AACTAGTCTACTTGTCGTTTTCCAGGGTCTGCCGGATCAGCTGGGTGATCTGCAGGGTGTCGTAGTACTT
CTGGGCCTCATTCACGGTGTAGACCTCGATGGCTTCCTGCTTGCCCTTGACCTGGTGGGCTCCCAGGTTG
ATGAAGGTCCACTGGGCCTGGCAGCACTTCTTCACGCCGGCTGTAAAGGCCAGGGCGTAGGGCAGCTGTC
TTGTCAGGGCTTCCAGCCTGGCGGCCACGTTCACGGCGTCCCCCAGCAGGGTGTGGTCCATCTTCAGGCT
GCTGCCCATGTTGCCCTCGATCACGTGGCCGTAGCTCAGGCCGATGCCGGTGTACAGCAGGTGCAGGGGG
TTGGTGGCCTCCACGTGGTGCCGCAGCTGCTTCAGCTCGGAGATGATGTCCAGGCTGGTCCGGATGGCGG
CGTCGCCCTGCTCTTTGGTGAAGCTGGCCATCACGCAATCGCCAATATATTTGGTCACTTCGCCGCCGTA
GGCGCTGATGATCCGGGTGCAGATGCTGAAGTACCGGTTGACCAGGATGACCACCTCGTTCACGGGCAGC
TTCTCGGTCAGGGTGCTGAAGGCCAGGATGTCGCTGAAGAAGATGATCTTCTCGACCAGCTGGGGCTCCA
CGGTCAGGGGGTTGATGCCCTGGTTGATCAGGTAGATCACTCTGGCGGGCATGTACTTTTCCAGCACCCG
GTGGCTCTGGGTGATGGTCTGCAGCAGGCTCTTGATGGGCTGGATCATCAGCTCGCTGTTCTCGTTCAGG
TTGATGGTTTTCATGGCCCAGTTGGGGAACATCCGGTCGGTGATGTCGTACTCGGTTTTCAGGCACAGGA
TGTTGGTGTGCCGGTCGTCCACCAGGATTTTCTTGTACAGCTTGTCCACCTTCTCGTTCTCGCCTTCCAG
GATCTGGAAGAACAGGCCCTGCAGGTACAGCAGCACGCCGGTGATGTTGTCCCGCTGGTTGTTCTTGATG
GACACCTTGCCGATCCGCTGGATCTCTTCCAGGCTCAGGTGGCCGCTGATCTTGCTGATGTACACCAGCC
GCTTCATCTTCTCGAGCTTGTACAGCTCGTCCATGCCGAGAGTGATCCCGGCGGCGGTCACGAACTCCAG
CAGGACCATGTGATCGCGCTTCTCGTTGGGGTCTTTGCTCAGGGCGGACTGGTAGCTCAGGTAGTGGTTG
TCGGGCAGCAGCACGGGGCCGTCGCCGATGGGGGTGTTCTGCTGGTAGTGGTCGGCGAGCTGCACGCCGC
CGTCCTCGATGTTGTGGCGGATCTTGAAGTTGGCCTTGATGCCGTTCTTCTGCTTGTCGGCGGT
